>Addgene plasmid #57387 | mEos2-Homer1-C-18 | addgene full sequence | sequence record 213186 | Addgene NGS Result
GTGATGCGGTTTTGGCAGTACATCAATGGGCGTGGATAGCGGTTTGACTCACGGGGATTTCCAAGTCTCC
ACCCCATTGACGTCAATGGGAGTTTGTTTTGGCACCAAAATCAACGGGACTTTCCAAAATGTCGTAACAA
CTCCGCCCCATTGACGCAAATGGGCGGTAGGCGTGTACGGTGGGAGGTCTATATAAGCAGAGCTGGTTTA
GTGAACCGTCAGATCCGCTAGCGCTACCGGTCGCCACCATGAGTGCGATTAAGCCAGACATGAAGATCAA
ACTCCGTATGGAAGGCAACGTAAACGGGCACCACTTTGTGATCGACGGAGATGGTACAGGCAAGCCTTTT
GAGGGAAAACAGAGTATGGATCTTGAAGTCAAAGAGGGCGGACCTCTGCCTTTTGCCTTTGATATCCTGA
CCACTGCATTCCATTACGGCAACAGGGTATTCGCCAAATATCCAGACAACATACAAGACTATTTTAAGCA
GTCGTTTCCTAAGGGGTATTCGTGGGAACGAAGCTTGACTTTCGAAGACGGGGGCATTTGCATTGCCAGA
AACGACATAACAATGGAAGGGGACACTTTCTATAATAAAGTTCGATTTTATGGTACCAACTTTCCCGCCA
ATGGTCCAGTTATGCAGAAGAAGACGCTGAAATGGGAGCCCTCCACTGAGAAAATGTATGTGCGTGATGG
AGTGCTGACGGGTGATATTCATATGGCTTTGTTGCTTGAAGGAAATGCCCATTACCGATGTGACTTCAGA
ACTACTTACAAAGCTAAGGAGAAGGGTGTCAAGTTACCAGGCTACCACTTTGTGGACCACTGCATTGAGA
TTTTAAGCCATGACAAAGATTACAACAAGGTTAAGCTGTATGAGCATGCTGTTGCTCATTCTGGATTGCC
TGACAATGCCAGACGATCCGGAGGGAGCGGCAGTGGGTCCAGTGGAGGGAGCAGTGGAAGCGGAGGGAGC
GGGGAACAACCTATCTTCAGCACTCGAGCTCATGTCTTCCAGATCGACCCAAACACAAAGAAGAACTGGG
TACCCACCAGCAAGCATGCAGTTACTGTGTCTTATTTCTATGACAGCACAAGGAATGTGTATAGGATAAT
CAGTTTAGACGGCTCAAAGGCAATAATAAATAGCACCATCACTCCAAACATGACATTTACTAAAACATCT
CAAAAGTTTGGCCAATGGGCTGATAGCCGGGCAAACACTGTTTATGGACTGGGATTCTCCTCTGAGCATC
ATCTCTCAAAATTTGCAGAAAAGTTTCAGGAATTTAAAGAAGCTGCTCGGCTGGCAAAGGAGAAGTCGCA
GGAGAAGATGGAACTGACCAGTACCCCTTCACAGGAATCAGCAGGAGGAGATCTTCAGTCTCCTTTAACA
CCAGAAAGTATCAATGGGACAGATGATGAGAGAACACCCGATGTGACACAGAACTCAGAGCCAAGGGCTG
AGCCAGCTCAGAATGCATTGCCATTTTCACATAGTGCCGGGGATCGAACCCAGGGCCTCTCTCATGCTAG
TTCAGCCATCAGCAAACACTGGGAGGCTGAACTAGCCACGCTCAAGGGGAACAATGCCAAGCTCACCGCA
GCGCTGCTGGAGTCCACTGCCAACGTGAAGCAGTGGAAGCAACAGCTGGCTGCCTACCAGGAGGAGGCAG
AGCGGCTGCACAAGCGGGTCACGGAGCTGGAATGTGTTAGTAGTCAAGCAAACGCGGTGCACAGCCACAA
GACAGAGCTGAGTCAGACAGTGCAGGAGCTGGAAGAGACCCTAAAAGTAAAGGAAGAGGAAATAGAAAGA
TTAAAACAAGAAATTGATAACGCCAGAGAACTTCAAGAACAGAGGGACTCTTTGACTCAGAAACTACAGG
AAGTTGAGATTCGAAATAAAGACCTGGAGGGGCAGCTGTCGGAGCTGGAGCAGCGCCTGGAGAAGAGCCA
GAGCGAGCAGGACGCTTTCCGCAGTAACCTGAAGACTCTCCTAGAGATTCTGGACGGGAAAATATTTGAA
CTAACAGAATTGCGGGATAATTTGGCCAAGCTACTAGAATGCAGCTAAGGATCCACCGGATCTAGATAAC
TGATCATAATCAGCCATACCACATTTGTAGAGGTTTTACTTGCTTTAAAAAACCTCCCACACCTCCCCCT
GAACCTGAAACATAAAATGAATGCAATTGTTGTTGTTAACTTGTTTATTGCAGCTTATAATGGTTACAAA
TAAAGCAATAGCATCACAAATTTCACAAATAAAGCATTTTTTTCACTGCATTCTAGTTGTGGTTTGTCCA
AACTCATCAATGTATCTTAACGCGTAAATTGTAAGCGTTAATATTTTGTTAAAATTCGCGTTAAATTTTT
GTTAAATCAGCTCATTTTTTAACCAATAGGCCGAAATCGGCAAAATCCCTTATAAATCAAAAGAATAGAC
CGAGATAGGGT
[37 nt withheld, positions 2462-2498]
AAAGAACGTGGACTCCAACGTCAAAGG
[49 nt withheld, positions 2526-2574]
T
[91 nt withheld, positions 2576-2666]
G
[124 nt withheld, positions 2668-2791]
CAGGTGGCACTTTTCGGGGAAATGTGCGCGGAACCCCTATTTGTTTATTTTTCTAAATACATTCAAATAT
GTATCCGCTCATGAGACAATAACCCTGATAAATGCTTCAATAATATTGAAAAAGGAAGAGTCCTGAGGCG
GAAAGAACCAGCTGTGGAATGTGTGTCAGTTAGGGTGTGGAAAGTCCCCAGGCTCCCCAGCAGGCAGAAG
TATGCAAAGCATGCATCTCAATTAGTCAGCAACCAGGTGTGGAAAGTCCCCAGGCTCCCCAGCAGGCAGA
AGTATGCAAAGCATGCATCTCAATTAGTCAGCAACCATAGTCCCGCCCCTAACTCCGCCCATCCCGCCCC
TAACTCCGCCCAGTTCCGCCCATTCTCCGCCCCATGGCTGACTAATTTTTTTTATTTATGCAGAGGCCGA
GGCCGCCTCGGCCTCTGAGCTATTCCAGAAGTAGTGAGGAGGCTTTTTTGGAGGCCTAGGCTTTTGCAAA
GATCGATCAAGAGACAGGATGAGGATCGTTTCGCATGATTGAACAAGATGGATTGCACGCAGGTTCTCCG
GCCGCTTGGGTGGAGAGGCTATTCGGCTATGACTGGGCACAACAGACAATCGGCTGCTCTGATGCCGCCG
TGTTCCGGCTGTCAGCGCAGGGGCGCCCGGTTCTTTTTGTCAAGACCGACCTGTCCGGTGCCCTGAATGA
ACTGCAAGACGAGGCAGCGCGGCTATCGTGGCTGGCCACGACGGGCGTTCCTTGCGCAGCTGTGCTCGAC
GTTGTCACTGAAGCGGGAAGGGACTGGCTGCTATTGGGCGAAGTGCCGGGGCAGGATCTCCTGTCATCTC
ACCTTGCTCCTGCCGAGAAAGTATCCATCATGGCTGATGCAATGCGGCGGCTGCATACGCTTGATCCGGC
TACCTGCCCATTCGACCACCAAGCGAAACATCGCATCGAGCGAGCACGTACTCGGATGGAAGCCGGTCTT
GTCGATCAGGATGATCTGGACGAAGAGCATCAGGGGCTCGCGCCAGCCGAACTGTTCGCCAGGCTCAAGG
CGAGCATGCCCGACGGCGAGGATCTCGTCGTGACCCATGGCGATGCCTGCTTGCCGAATATCATGGTGGA
AAATGGCCGCTTTTCTGGATTCATCGACTGTGGCCGGCTGGGTGTGGCGGACCGCTATCAGGACATAGCG
TTGGCTACCCGTGATATTGCTGAAGAGCTTGGCGGCGAATGGGCTGACCGCTTCCTCGTGCTTTACGGTA
TCGCCGCTCCCGATTCGCAGCGCATCGCCTTCTATCGCCTTCTTGACGAGTTCTTCTGAGCGGGACTCTG
GGGTTCGAAATGACCGACCAAGCGACGCCCAACCTGCCATCACGAGATTTCGATTCCACCGCCGCCTTCT
ATGAAAGGTTGGGCTTCGGAATCGTTTTCCGGGACGCCGGCTGGATGATCCTCCAGCGCGGGGATCTCAT
GCTGGAGTTCTTCGCCCACCCTAGGGGGAGGCTAACTGAAACACGGAAGGAGACAATACCGGAAGGAACC
CGCGCTATGACGGCAATAAAAAGACAGAATAAAACGCACGGTGTTGGGTCGTTTGTTCATAAACGCGGGG
TTCGGTCCCAGGGCTGGCACTCTGTCGATACCCCACCGAGACCCCATTGGGGCCAATACGCCCGCGTTTC
TTCCTTTTCCCCACCCCACCCCCCAAGTTCGGGTGAAGGCCCAGGGCTCGCAGCCAACGTCGGGGCGGCA
GGCCCTGCCATAGCCTCAGGTTACTCATATATACTTTAGATTGATTTAAAACTTCATTTTTAATTTAAAA
GGATCTAGGTGAAGATCCTTTTTGATAATCTCATGACCAAAATCCCTTAACGTGAGTTTTCGTTCCACTG
AGCGTCAGACCCCGTAGAAAAGATCAAAGGATCTTCTTGAGATCCTTTTTTTCTGCGCGTAATCTGCTGC
TTGCAAACAAAAAAACCACCGCTACCAGCGGTGGTTTGTTTGCCGGATCAAGAGCTACCAACTCTTTTTC
CGAAGGTAACTGGCTTCAGCAGAGCGCAGATACCAAATACTGTTCTTCTAGTGTAGCCGTAGTTAGGCCA
CCACTTCAAGAACTCTGTAGCACCGCCTACATACCTCGCTCTGCTAATCCTGTTACCAGTGGCTGCTGCC
AGTGGCGATAAGTCGTGTCTTACCGGGTTGGACTCAAGACGATAGTTACCGGATAAGGCGCAGCGGTCGG
GCTGAACGGGGGGTTCGTGCACACAGCCCAGCTTGGAGCGAACGACCTACACCGAACTGAGATACCTACA
GCGTGAGCTATGAGAAAGCGCCACGCTTCCCGAAGGGAGAAAGGCGGACAGGTATCCGGTAAGCGGCAGG
GTCGGAACAGGAGAGCGCACGAGGGAGCTTCCAGGGGGAAACGCCTGGTATCTTTATAGTCCTGTCGGGT
TTCGCCACCTCTGACTTGAGCGTCGATTTTTGTGATGCTCGTCAGGGGGGCGGAGCCTATGGAAAAACGC
CAGCAACGCGGCCTTTTTACGGTTCCTGGCCTTTTGCTGGCCTTTTGCTCACATGTTCTTTCCTGCGTTA
TCCCCTGATTCTGTGGATAACCGTATTACCGCCATGCATTAGTTATTAATAGTAATCAATTACGGGGTCA
TTAGTTCATAGCCCATATATGGAGTTCCGCGTTACATAACTTACGGTAAATGGCCCGCCTGGCTGACCGC
CCAACGACCCCCGCCCATTGACGTCAATAATGACGTATGTTCCCATAGTAACGCCAATAGGGACTTTCCA
TTGACGTCAATGGGTGGAGTATTTACGGTAAACTGCCCACTTGGCAGTACATCAAGTGTATCATATGCCA
AGTACGCCCCCTATTGACGTCAATGACGGTAAATGGCCCGCCTGGCATTATGCCCAGTACATGACCTTAT
GGGACTTTCCTACTTGGCAGTACATCTACGTATTAGTCATCGCTATTACCATG
Features (pLannotate 1.2.2; 14 found; start..end, strand, type, name):
      1..204     +  promoter       CMV promoter: human cytomegalovirus (CMV) immediate early promoter
    249..926     +  CDS            mEos2: mEos2 is a photoconvertible green/yellow fluorescent protein published in 2009, derived from Lobophyllia hemprichii. It has moderate acid sensitivity.
    981..2075    +  CDS            Homer1: HOME1_RAT - Also known as Homer, Vesl. Experimental evidence at protein level: Swiss-Prot protein existence level 1. Postsynaptic density scaffolding protein. Binds and cross- links cytoplasmic regions of GRM1, GRM5, ITPR1, DNM3, RYR1, RYR2, SHANK1 and SHANK3. By physically linking GRM1 and GRM5 with ER- associated ITPR1 receptors, it aids the coupling of surface receptors to intracellular calcium release. May also couple GRM1 to PI3 kinase through its interaction with AGAP2. Differentially regulates the functions of the calcium activated channel ryanodine receptors RYR1 and RYR2. Isoform 1 de
   2101..2185    +  CDS            large T antigen (fragment): large T antigen from SV40 (simian virus 40)
   2208..2329    +  polyA_signal   SV40 poly(A) signal: SV40 polyadenylation signal
   2363..2791    -  rep_origin     f1 ori (sequence partly withheld): f1 bacteriophage origin of replication; arrow indicates direction of (+) strand synthesis
   2818..2922    +  promoter       AmpR promoter: bla
   2924..3281    +  promoter       SV40 promoter: SV40 enhancer and early promoter
   3316..4110    +  CDS            NeoR/KanR: aminoglycoside phosphotransferase from Tn5; aph(3')-II (or nptII); confers resistance to neomycin, kanamycin, and G418 (Geneticin®)
   4131..4283    +  CDS            ble (fragment): BLE_KLEPN - Experimental evidence at protein level: Swiss-Prot protein existence level 1. Binding protein with a strong affinity to the bleomycin family of antibiotics. Binds to CL990; an antimitotic-antibiotic compound. From Klebsiella pneumoniae.
   4342..4389    +  polyA_signal   HSV TK poly(A) signal: herpes simplex virus thymidine kinase polyadenylation signal (Cole and Stacy, 1985)
   4480..4496    -  polyA_signal   bGH poly(A) signal (fragment): bovine growth hormone polyadenylation signal
   4718..5306    +  rep_origin     ori: high-copy-number ColE1/pMB1/pBR322/pUC origin of replication
   5481..5784    +  enhancer       CMV enhancer: human cytomegalovirus immediate early enhancer
