[The description below was written by a language model from this plasmid's Addgene catalogue record and pLannotate feature annotations shown in this document.]
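Description:
mEos2-Homer1-C-18 is a mammalian expression plasmid built on the mEos2-C1 backbone, a C1-style fluorescent protein fusion vector. It encodes rat Homer1 fused at its N terminus to the photoconvertible fluorescent protein mEos2. In the sequenced record of about 5.8 kb, the human cytomegalovirus immediate early enhancer and promoter drive a single open reading frame. mEos2 comes first, followed by a short linker region (the "18" in the name probably refers to linker length, though the record does not say so) and then the Homer1 coding sequence. The transcript is terminated by the SV40 polyadenylation signal. The short fragments annotated as large T antigen, ble and bGH poly(A) are most likely incidental matches to flanking backbone sequence rather than functional parts.

A high-copy ColE1/pUC-type origin supports propagation in E. coli, and an f1 origin is also present. A single Tn5 aminoglycoside phosphotransferase (NeoR/KanR) gene serves both hosts. A bacterial bla-type promoter expresses it for kanamycin selection, and the SV40 enhancer/early promoter with an HSV TK poly(A) signal expresses it for G418 selection of stably transfected mammalian cells.

Homer1 is a postsynaptic density scaffolding protein that links metabotropic glutamate receptors, Shank proteins and intracellular calcium release channels, and the record lists the fusion as a membrane adaptor localization marker. mEos2 starts in a green state (excitation/emission about 505/516 nm) and converts to a red state (about 569/581 nm). This makes the construct suitable for imaging Homer1 localization in transfected cells, and photoconvertible tags of this kind are commonly used for tracking and for single-molecule localization microscopy.
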