Addgene plasmid #57387: mEos2-Homer1-C-18
Purpose: Localization: Membrane Adaptor, Excitation: 505 / 569, Emission: 516 / 581
Depositing lab: Michael Davidson. Depositing organization: Florida State University, Tallahassee.
Backbone
  Vector backbone: mEos2-C1
  Backbone size w/o insert (bp): 4750
  Vector type: Mammalian Expression
  Selectable markers: Neomycin (select with G418)
Growth in bacteria
  Bacterial resistance: Kanamycin, 50 μg/mL
  Growth temperature: 37°C
  Growth strain: DH5alpha
  Copy number: High Copy
Gene/Insert
  Gene/Insert name: Homer1 (alt name: NM_031707.1)
  Species: R. norvegicus (rat)
  Entrez Gene: Homer1 (a.k.a. HOMER1F, Vesl-1)
  Promoter: CMV
  Tag / fusion protein: mEos2 (N terminal on backbone)
  Cloning method: Unknown
  Sequencing primers: 5′ CMV-F; 3′ SV40pA-R
Terms and licenses: Academic/Nonprofit Terms; Industry Terms
Depositor comments: . Excitation = 505 / 569; Emission = 516 / 581
How to cite: mEos2-Homer1-C-18 was a gift from Michael Davidson (Addgene plasmid # 57387 ; http://n2t.net/addgene:57387 ; RRID:Addgene_57387)
