>Addgene plasmid #57387 | mEos2-Homer1-C-18 | depositor partial sequence | sequence record 88520 | insert sequence
TGACGTCAGATCCGCTAGCGCTACCGGTCGCCACCATGAGTGCGATTAAGCCAGACATGAAGATCAAACT
CCGTATGGAAGGCAACGTAAACGGGCACCACTTTGTGATCGACGGAGATGGTACAGGCAAGCCTTTTGAG
GGAAAACAGAGTATGGATCTTGAAGTCAAAGAGGGCGGACCTCTGCCTTTTGCCTTTGATATCCTGACCA
CTGCATTCCATTACGGCAACAGGGTATTCGCCAAATATCCAGACAACATACAAGACTATTTTAAGCAGTC
GTTTCCTAAGGGGTATTCGTGGGAACGAAGCTTGACTTTCGAAGACGGGGGCATTTGCATTGCCAGAAAC
GACATAACAATGGAAGGGGACACTTTCTATAATAAAGTTCGATTTTATGGTACCAACTTTCCCGCCAATG
GTCCAGTTATGCAGAAGAAGACGCTGAAATGGGAGCCCTCCACTGAGAAAATGTATGTGCGTGATGGAGT
GCTGACGGGTGATATTCATATGGCTTTGTTGCTTGAAGGAAATGCCCATTACCGATGTGACTTCAGAACT
ACTTACAAAGCTAAGGAGAAGGGTGTCAAGTTACCAGGCTACCACTTTGTGGACCACTGCATTGAGATTT
TAAGCCATGACAAAGATTACAACAAGGTTAAGCTGTATGAGCATGCTGTTGCTCATTCTGGATTGCCTGA
CAATGCCAGACGATCCGGAGGGAGCGGCAGTGGGTCCAGTGGAGGGAGCAGTGGAAGCGGAGGGAGCGGG
GAACAACCTATCTTCAGCACTCGAGCTCATGTCTTCCAGATCGACCCAAACACAAAGAAGAACTGGGTAC
CCACCAGCAAGCATGCAGTTACTGTGTCTTATTTCTATGACAGCACAAGGAATGTGTATAGGATAATCAG
TTTAGACGGCTCAAAGGCAATAATAAATAGCACCATCACTCCAAACATGACATTTACTAAAACATCTCAA
AAGTTTGGCCAATGGGCTGATAGCCGGGCAAACACTGTTTATGGACTGGGATTCTCCTCTGAGCATCATC
TCTCAAAATTTGCAGAAAAGTTTCAGGAATTTAAAGAAGCTGCTCGGCTGGCAAAGGAGAAGTCGCAGGA
GAAGATGGAACTGACCAGTACCCCTTCACAGGAATCAGCAGGAGGAGATCTTCAGTCTCCTTTAACACCA
GAAAGTATCAATGGGACAGATGATGAGAGAACACCCGATGTGACACAGAACTCAGAGCCAAGGGCTGAGC
CAGCTCAGAATGCATTGCCATTTTCACATAGTGCCGGGGATCGAACCCAGGGCCTCTCTCATGCTAGTTC
AGCCATCAGCAAACACTGGGAGGCTGAACTAGCCACGCTCAAGGGGAACAATGCCAAGCTCACCGCAGCG
CTGCTGGAGTCCACTGCCAACGTGAAGCAGTGGAAGCAACAGCTGGCTGCCTACCAGGAGGAGGCAGAGC
GGCTGCACAAGCGGGTCACGGAGCTGGAATGTGTTAGTAGTCAAGCAAACGCGGTGCACAGCCACAAGAC
AGAGCTGAGTCAGACAGTGCAGGAGCTGGAAGAGACCCTAAAAGTAAAGGAAGAGGAAATAGAAAGATTA
AAACAAGAAATTGATAACGCCAGAGAACTTCAAGAACAGAGGGACTCTTTGACTCAGAAACTACAGGAAG
TTGAGATTCGAAATAAAGACCTGGAGGGGCAGCTGTCGGAGCTGGAGCAGCGCCTGGAGAAGAGCCAGAG
CGAGCAGGACGCTTTCCGCAGTAACCTGAAGACTCTCCTAGAGATTCTGGACGGGAAAATATTTGAACTA
ACAGAATTGCGGGATAATTTGGCCAAGCTACTAGAATGCAGCTAAGGATCCACCGGATCTAGATAACTGA
TCATAATCAGCCATACCACATTGTAGA
